Addgene plasmid #21783: Rb-379-928Δ738-775-pGex2T
Depositing lab: William Kaelin. Depositing organization: Dana-Farber Cancer Institute. Publication: Identification of cellular proteins that can interact specifically with the T/E1A-binding region of the retinoblastoma gene product. Kaelin WG, Pallas DC, DeCaprio JA, Kaye FJ, Livingston DM. Cell. 1991 Feb 8. 64(3):521-32. 10.1016/0092-8674(91)90236-R PubMed 1825028.
Backbone
  Vector backbone: pGex2T
  Backbone manufacturer: Pharmacia
  Backbone size w/o insert (bp): 4948
  Vector type: Bacterial Expression
Growth in bacteria
  Bacterial resistance: Ampicillin, 100 μg/mL
  Growth temperature: 37°C
  Growth strain: DH5alpha
  Growth instructions: DH5alpha BL21
  Copy number: High Copy
Gene/Insert
  Gene/Insert name: Rb (alt name: retinoblastoma protein)
  Species: H. sapiens (human)
  Insert size (bp): 1556
  Mutation: deletion mutant ORF contains aa 379-928D737-774 of wt Rb cDNA, contains deletion of aa 738-775 (equaling exon 22) contains mutation at codon 154 (full-length Rb aa I532T (ATC to ACC))
  GenBank ID: BC040540
  Entrez Gene: RB1 (a.k.a. OSRC, PPP1R130, RB, p105-Rb, p110-RB1, pRb, pp110)
  Tag / fusion protein: GST (N terminal on backbone)
  Cloning method: Restriction Enzyme; 5′ cloning site BamH I (not destroyed); 3′ cloning site BamH I (not destroyed)
  Sequencing primers: 5′ pGex-5'; 3′ pGex-3'
Terms and licenses: Academic/Nonprofit Terms; Industry Terms: Not Available to Industry
How to cite: Rb-379-928Δ738-775-pGex2T was a gift from William Kaelin (Addgene plasmid # 21783 ; http://n2t.net/addgene:21783 ; RRID:Addgene_21783)
