[The description below was written by a language model from this plasmid's Addgene catalogue record and pLannotate feature annotations shown in this document.]
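Description:
Rb-379-928Δ738-775-pGex2T is a bacterial expression plasmid built on the pGEX-2T backbone (Pharmacia) that produces a fragment of the human retinoblastoma protein (RB1) fused to glutathione S-transferase in E. coli. It is maintained as a high-copy plasmid through a ColE1/pMB1-type origin and selected with ampicillin via the β-lactamase gene. The annotated sequence totals about 6.5 kb, consistent with the roughly 4.9 kb backbone plus an insert of about 1.56 kb. Small remnants of rop, bom, yciV and a lac promoter/lacZα segment are backbone leftovers with no evident role in expression.

Expression is driven by the hybrid tac promoter with an adjacent lac operator. The plasmid carries its own lacI gene under the lacIq promoter, so transcription stays repressed until it is induced with IPTG. The Schistosoma japonicum GST coding sequence lies immediately downstream of the promoter, followed by the RB1 fragment inserted at the BamHI site, which is retained on both sides. This gives an N-terminal GST tag suitable for glutathione-affinity capture.

The insert encodes Rb residues 379–928, the C-terminal portion containing the region bound by SV40 large T antigen and adenovirus E1A. It carries an internal deletion of residues 738–775, corresponding to exon 22. The record's mutation field also writes this deletion as 737–774, a minor numbering inconsistency. The insert additionally has an I532T substitution (full-length numbering). The associated publication concerns cellular proteins that bind the T/E1A-binding region of Rb, so this deletion mutant was probably used as a comparison to the intact fusion in GST binding assays, although the record does not state its role explicitly.
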