Features (pLannotate 1.2.2; 17 found; start..end, strand, type, name):
      6..107     -  CDS            yciV (fragment): RNAAM_ECOLI - Also known as trpH From Escherichia coli (strain K12).
    183..211     +  promoter       tac promoter: strong E. coli promoter; hybrid between the trp and lac UV5 promoters
    219..235     +  protein_bind   lac operator: The lac repressor binds to the lac operator to inhibit transcription in E. coli. This inhibition can be relieved by adding lactose or isopropyl-β-D-thiogalactopyranoside (IPTG). lac repressor encoded by lacI
    258..911     +  CDS            GST26_SCHJA: Experimental evidence at protein level: Swiss-Prot protein existence level 1. GST isoenzymes appear to play a central role in the parasite detoxification system. Other functions are also suspected including a role in increasing the solubility of haematin in the parasite gut. From Schistosoma japonicum (Blood fluke).
    942..2477    +  CDS            RB1 (fragment): RB_HUMAN - Experimental evidence at protein level: Swiss-Prot protein existence level 1. (Microbial infection) In case of viral infections, interactions with SV40 large T antigen, HPV E7 protein or adenovirus E1A protein induce the disassembly of RB1-E2F1 complex thereby disrupting RB1's activity. From Homo sapiens (Human).
   2521..2560    +  CDS            rop (fragment): Rop protein, which maintains plasmids at low copy number; rop
   2662..2702    +  misc_feature   bom (fragment): basis of mobility region from pBR322
   2807..2911    +  promoter       AmpR promoter: bla
   2912..3772    +  CDS            AmpR: β-lactamase; bla; confers resistance to ampicillin, carbenicillin, and related antibiotics
   3943..4531    +  rep_origin     ori: high-copy-number ColE1/pMB1/pBR322/pUC origin of replication
   4717..4768    -  misc_feature   bom (fragment): basis of mobility region from pBR322
   4775..4852    +  promoter       lacIq promoter: lacI (mutant); In the lacIq allele, a single base change in the promoter boosts expression of the lacI gene about 10-fold.
   4853..5935    +  CDS            lacI: lac repressor; lacI; The lac repressor binds to the lac operator to inhibit transcription in E. coli. This inhibition can be relieved by adding lactose or isopropyl-β-D-thiogalactopyranoside (IPTG).
   5948..5969    +  protein_bind   CAP binding site: CAP binding activates transcription in the presence of cAMP. E. coli catabolite activator protein
   5984..6014    +  promoter       lac promoter: promoter for the E. coli lac operon
   6022..6038    +  protein_bind   lac operator: The lac repressor binds to the lac operator to inhibit transcription in E. coli. This inhibition can be relieved by adding lactose or isopropyl-β-D-thiogalactopyranoside (IPTG). lac repressor encoded by lacI
   6058..6231    +  CDS            lacZα: LacZα fragment of β-galactosidase; lacZ fragment
>Addgene plasmid #21783 | Rb-379-928Δ738-775-pGex2T | depositor full sequence | sequence record 9988 | Author sequence
ACGTTATCGACTGCACGGTGCACCAATGCTTCTGGCGTCAGGCAGCCATCGGAAGCTGTGGTATGGCTGT
GCAGGTCGTAAATCACTGCATAATTCGTGTCGCTCAAGGCGCACTCCCGTTCTGGATAATGTTTTTTGCG
CCGACATCATAACGGTTCTGGCAAATATTCTGAAATGAGCTGTTGACAATTAATCATCGGCTCGTATAAT
GTGTGGAATTGTGAGCGGATAACAATTTCACACAGGAAACAGTATTCATGTCCCCTATACTAGGTTATTG
GAAAATTAAGGGCCTTGTGCAACCCACTCGACTTCTTTTGGAATATCTTGAAGAAAAATATGAAGAGCAT
TTGTATGAGCGCGATGAAGGTGATAAATGGCGAAACAAAAAGTTTGAATTGGGTTTGGAGTTTCCCAATC
TTCCTTATTATATTGATGGTGATGTTAAATTAACACAGTCTATGGCCATCATACGTTATATAGCTGACAA
GCACAACATGTTGGGTGGTTGTCCAAAAGAGCGTGCAGAGATTTCAATGCTTGAAGGAGCGGTTTTGGAT
ATTAGATACGGTGTTTCGAGAATTGCATATAGTAAAGACTTTGAAACTCTCAAAGTTGATTTTCTTAGCA
AGCTACCTGAAATGCTGAAAATGTTCGAAGATCGTTTATGTCATAAAACATATTTAAATGGTGATCATGT
AACCCATCCTGACTTCATGTTGTATGACGCTCTTGATGTTGTTTTATACATGGACCCAATGTGCCTGGAT
GCGTTCCCAAAATTAGTTTGTTTTAAAAAACGTATTGAAGCTATCCCACAAATTGATAAGTACTTGAAAT
CCAGCAAGTATATAGCATGGCCTTTGCAGGGCTGGCAAGCCACGTTTGGTGGTGGCGACCATCCTCCAAA
ATCGGATCTGGTTCCGCGTGGATCCGCCACCATGAACACTATCCAACAATTAATGATGATTTTAAATTCA
GCAAGTGATCAACCTTCAGAAAATCTGATTTCCTATTTTAACAACTGCACAGTGAATCCAAAAGAAAGTA
TACTGAAAAGAGTGAAGGATATAGGATACATCTTTAAAGAGAAATTTGCTAAAGCTGTGGGACAGGGTTG
TGTCGAAATTGGATCACAGCGATACAAACTTGGAGTTCGCTTGTATTACCGAGTAATGGAATCCATGCTT
AAATCAGAAGAAGAACGATTATCCATTCAAAATTTTAGCAAACTTCTGAATGACAACATTTTTCATATGT
CTTTATTGGCGTGCGCTCTTGAGGTTGTAATGGCCACATATAGCAGAAGTACATCTCAGAATCTTGATTC
TGGAACAGATTTGTCTTTCCCATGGATTCTGAATGTGCTTAATTTAAAAGCCTTTGATTTTTACAAAGTG
ATCGAAAGTTTTATCAAAGCAGAAGGCAACTTGACAAGAGAAATGATAAAACATTTAGAACGATGTGAAC
ATCGAATCATGGAATCCCTTGCATGGCTCTCAGATTCACCTTTATTTGATCTTATTAAACAATCAAAGGA
CCGAGAAGGACCAACTGATCACCTTGAATCTGCTTGTCCTCTTAATCTTCCTCTCCAGAATAATCACACT
GCAGCAGATATGTATCTTTCTCCTGTAAGATCTCCAAAGAAAAAAGGTTCAACTACGCGTGTAAATTCTA
CTGCAAATGCAGAGACACAAGCAACCTCAGCCTTCCAGACCCAGAAGCCATTGAAATCTACCTCTCTTTC
ACTGTTTTATAAAAAAGTGTATCGGCTAGCCTATCTCCGGCTAAATACACTTTGTGAACGCCTTCTGTCT
GAGCACCCAGAATTAGAACATATCATCTGGACCCTTTTCCAGCACACCCTGCAGAATGAGTATGAACTCA
TGAGAGACAGGCATTTGGACCAAATTATGATGTGTTCCATGTATGGCATATGCAAAGTGAAGAATATAGA
CCTTAAATTCAAAATCATTGTAACAGCATACAAGGATCTTCCTCATGCTGTTCAGGAGCCCCCTACCTTG
TCACCAATACCTCACATTCCTCGAAGCCCTTACAAGTTTCCTAGTTCACCCTTACGGATTCCTGGAGGGA
ACATCTATATTTCACCCCTGAAGAGTCCATATAAAATTTCAGAAGGTCTGCCAACACCAACAAAAATGAC
TCCAAGATCAAGAATCTTAGTGTCAATTGGTGAATCATTCGGGACTTCTGAGAAGTTCCAGAAAATAAAT
CAGATGGTATGTAACAGCGACCGTGTGCTCAAAAGAAGTGCTGAAGGAAGCAACCCTCCTAAACCACTGA
AAAAACTACGCTTTGATATTGAAGGATCAGATGAAGCAGATGGAAGTAAACATCTCCCAGGAGAGTCCAA
ATTTCAGCAGAAACTGGCAGAAATGACTTCTACTCGAACACGAATGCAAAAGCAGAAAATGAATGATAGC
ATGGATACCTCAAACAAGGAAGAGAAATGAGGATCGGATCCCCGGGAATTCATCGTGACTGACTGACGAT
CTGCCTCGCGCGTTTCGGTGATGACGGTGAAAACCTCTGACACATGCAGCTCCCGGAGACGGTCACAGCT
TGTCTGTAAGCGGATGCCGGGAGCAGACAAGCCCGTCAGGGCGCGTCAGCGGGTGTTGGCGGGTGTCGGG
GCGCAGCCATGACCCAGTCACGTAGCGATAGCGGAGTGTATAATTCTTGAAGACGAAAGGGCCTCGTGAT
ACGCCTATTTTTATAGGTTAATGTCATGATAATAATGGTTTCTTAGACGTCAGGTGGCACTTTTCGGGGA
AATGTGCGCGGAACCCCTATTTGTTTATTTTTCTAAATACATTCAAATATGTATCCGCTCATGAGACAAT
AACCCTGATAAATGCTTCAATAATATTGAAAAAGGAAGAGTATGAGTATTCAACATTTCCGTGTCGCCCT
TATTCCCTTTTTTGCGGCATTTTGCCTTCCTGTTTTTGCTCACCCAGAAACGCTGGTGAAAGTAAAAGAT
GCTGAAGATCAGTTGGGTGCACGAGTGGGTTACATCGAACTGGATCTCAACAGCGGTAAGATCCTTGAGA
GTTTTCGCCCCGAAGAACGTTTTCCAATGATGAGCACTTTTAAAGTTCTGCTATGTGGCGCGGTATTATC
CCGTGTTGACGCCGGGCAAGAGCAACTCGGTCGCCGCATACACTATTCTCAGAATGACTTGGTTGAGTAC
TCACCAGTCACAGAAAAGCATCTTACGGATGGCATGACAGTAAGAGAATTATGCAGTGCTGCCATAACCA
TGAGTGATAACACTGCGGCCAACTTACTTCTGACAACGATCGGAGGACCGAAGGAGCTAACCGCTTTTTT
GCACAACATGGGGGATCATGTAACTCGCCTTGATCGTTGGGAACCGGAGCTGAATGAAGCCATACCAAAC
GACGAGCGTGACACCACGATGCCTGCAGCAATGGCAACAACGTTGCGCAAACTATTAACTGGCGAACTAC
TTACTCTAGCTTCCCGGCAACAATTAATAGACTGGATGGAGGCGGATAAAGTTGCAGGACCACTTCTGCG
CTCGGCCCTTCCGGCTGGCTGGTTTATTGCTGATAAATCTGGAGCCGGTGAGCGTGGGTCTCGCGGTATC
ATTGCAGCACTGGGGCCAGATGGTAAGCCCTCCCGTATCGTAGTTATCTACACGACGGGGAGTCAGGCAA
CTATGGATGAACGAAATAGACAGATCGCTGAGATAGGTGCCTCACTGATTAAGCATTGGTAACTGTCAGA
CCAAGTTTACTCATATATACTTTAGATTGATTTAAAACTTCATTTTTAATTTAAAAGGATCTAGGTGAAG
ATCCTTTTTGATAATCTCATGACCAAAATCCCTTAACGTGAGTTTTCGTTCCACTGAGCGTCAGACCCCG
TAGAAAAGATCAAAGGATCTTCTTGAGATCCTTTTTTTCTGCGCGTAATCTGCTGCTTGCAAACAAAAAA
ACCACCGCTACCAGCGGTGGTTTGTTTGCCGGATCAAGAGCTACCAACTCTTTTTCCGAAGGTAACTGGC
TTCAGCAGAGCGCAGATACCAAATACTGTCCTTCTAGTGTAGCCGTAGTTAGGCCACCACTTCAAGAACT
CTGTAGCACCGCCTACATACCTCGCTCTGCTAATCCTGTTACCAGTGGCTGCTGCCAGTGGCGATAAGTC
GTGTCTTACCGGGTTGGACTCAAGACGATAGTTACCGGATAAGGCGCAGCGGTCGGGCTGAACGGGGGGT
TCGTGCACACAGCCCAGCTTGGAGCGAACGACCTACACCGAACTGAGATACCTACAGCGTGAGCTATGAG
AAAGCGCCACGCTTCCCGAAGGGAGAAAGGCGGACAGGTATCCGGTAAGCGGCAGGGTCGGAACAGGAGA
GCGCACGAGGGAGCTTCCAGGGGGAAACGCCTGGTATCTTTATAGTCCTGTCGGGTTTCGCCACCTCTGA
CTTGAGCGTCGATTTTTGTGATGCTCGTCAGGGGGGCGGAGCCTATGGAAAAACGCCAGCAACGCGGCCT
TTTTACGGTTCCTGGCCTTTTGCTGGCCTTTTGCTCACATGTTCTTTCCTGCGTTATCCCCTGATTCTGT
GGATAACCGTATTACCGCCTTTGAGTGAGCTGATACCGCTCGCCGCAGCCGAACGACCGAGCGCAGCGAG
TCAGTGAGCGAGGAAGCGGAAGAGCGCCTGATGCGGTATTTTCTCCTTACGCATCTGTGCGGTATTTCAC
ACCGCATAAATTCCGACACCATCGAATGGTGCAAAACCTTTCGCGGTATGGCATGATAGCGCCCGGAAGA
GAGTCAATTCAGGGTGGTGAATGTGAAACCAGTAACGTTATACGATGTCGCAGAGTATGCCGGTGTCTCT
TATCAGACCGTTTCCCGCGTGGTGAACCAGGCCAGCCACGTTTCTGCGAAAACGCGGGAAAAAGTGGAAG
CGGCGATGGCGGAGCTGAATTACATTCCCAACCGCGTGGCACAACAACTGGCGGGCAAACAGTCGTTGCT
GATTGGCGTTGCCACCTCCAGTCTGGCCCTGCACGCGCCGTCGCAAATTGTCGCGGCGATTAAATCTCGC
GCCGATCAACTGGGTGCCAGCGTGGTGGTGTCGATGGTAGAACGAAGCGGCGTCGAAGCCTGTAAAGCGG
CGGTGCACAATCTTCTCGCGCAACGCGTCAGTGGGCTGATCATTAACTATCCGCTGGATGACCAGGATGC
CATTGCTGTGGAAGCTGCCTGCACTAATGTTCCGGCGTTATTTCTTGATGTCTCTGACCAGACACCCATC
AACAGTATTATTTTCTCCCATGAAGACGGTACGCGACTGGGCGTGGAGCATCTGGTCGCATTGGGTCACC
AGCAAATCGCGCTGTTAGCGGGCCCATTAAGTTCTGTCTCGGCGCGTCTGCGTCTGGCTGGCTGGCATAA
ATATCTCACTCGCAATCAAATTCAGCCGATAGCGGAACGGGAAGGCGACTGGAGTGCCATGTCCGGTTTT
CAACAAACCATGCAAATGCTGAATGAGGGCATCGTTCCCACTGCGATGCTGGTTGCCAACGATCAGATGG
CGCTGGGCGCAATGCGCGCCATTACCGAGTCCGGGCTGCGCGTTGGTGCGGATATCTCGGTAGTGGGATA
CGACGATACCGAAGACAGCTCATGTTATATCCCGCCGTTAACCACCATCAAACAGGATTTTCGCCTGCTG
GGGCAAACCAGCGTGGACCGCTTGCTGCAACTCTCTCAGGGCCAGGCGGTGAAGGGCAATCAGCTGTTGC
CCGTCTCACTGGTGAAAAGAAAAACCACCCTGGCGCCCAATACGCAAACCGCCTCTCCCCGCGCGTTGGC
CGATTCATTAATGCAGCTGGCACGACAGGTTTCCCGACTGGAAAGCGGGCAGTGAGCGCAACGCAATTAA
TGTGAGTTAGCTCACTCATTAGGCACCCCAGGCTTTACACTTTATGCTTCCGGCTCGTATGTTGTGTGGA
ATTGTGAGCGGATAACAATTTCACACAGGAAACAGCTATGACCATGATTACGGATTCACTGGCCGTCGTT
TTACAACGTCGTGACTGGGAAAACCCTGGCGTTACCCAACTTAATCGCCTTGCAGCACATCCCCCTTTCG
CCAGCTGGCGTAATAGCGAAGAGGCCCGCACCGATCGCCCTTCCCAACAGTTGCGCAGCCTGAATGGCGA
ATGGCGCTTTGCCTGGTTTCCGGCACCAGAAGCGGTGCCGGAAAGCTGGCTGGAGTGCGATCTTCCTGAG
GCCGATACTGTCGTCGTCCCCTCAAACTGGCAGATGCACGGTTACGATGCGCCCATCTACACCAACGTAA
CCTATCCCATTACGGTCAATCCGCCGTTTGTTCCCACGGAGAATCCGACGGGTTGTTACTCGCTCACATT
TAATGTTGATGAAAGCTGGCTACAGGAAGGCCAGACGCGAATTATTTTTGATGGCGTTGGAATT
