>Addgene plasmid #21783 | Rb-379-928Δ738-775-pGex2T | addgene partial sequence | sequence record 27585 | 21783 with hRb-F2 5'-gtgcgctcttgaggttgtaa
TCTTGATTCTGGACAGATTTGTCTTTCCCATGGATTCTGAATGTGCTTAATTTAAAAGCCTTTGATTTTT
ACAAAGTGACCGAAAGTTTTATCAAAGCAGAAGGCAACTTGACAAGAGAAATGATAAAACATTTAGAACG
ATGTGAACATCGAATCATGGAATCCCTTGCATGGCTCTCAGATTCACCTTTATTTGATCTTATTAAACAA
TCAAAGGACCGAGAAGGACCAACTGATCACCTTGAATCTGCTTGTCCTCTTAATCTTCCTCTCCAGAATA
ATCACACTGCAGCAGATATGTATCTTTCTCCTGTAAGATCTCCAAAGAAAAAAGGTTCAACTACGCGTGT
AAATTCTACTGCAAATGCAGAGACACAAGCAACCTCAGCCTTCCAGACCCAGAAGCCATTGAAATCTACC
TCTCTTTCACTGTTTTATAAAAAAGTGTATCGGCTAGCCTATCTCCGGCTAAATACACTTTGTGAACGCC
TTCTGTCTGAGCACCCAGAATTAGAACATATCATCTGGACCCTTTTCCAGCACACCCTGCAGAATGAGTA
TGAACTCATGAGAGACAGGCATTTGGACCAAATTATGATGTGTTCCATGTATGGCATATGCAAAGTGAAG
AATATAGACCTTAAATTCAAAATCATTGTAACAGCATACAAGGATCTTCCTCATGCTGTTCAGGAGCCCC
CTACCTTGTCACCAATACCTCACATTCCTCGAAGCCCTTACAAGTTTCCTAGTTCACCCTTA
