>Addgene plasmid #21783 | Rb-379-928Δ738-775-pGex2T | addgene partial sequence | sequence record 27586 | 21783 with hRb-F (TGAAGGAAGCAACCCTCCTA)
NCGCTTNATTTGAAGGATCAGATGAAGCAGATGGAAGTAAACATCTCCCAGGAGAGTCCAAATTTCAGCA
GAAACTGGCAGAAATGACTTCTACTCGAACACGAATGCAAAAGCAGAAAATGAATGATAGCATGGATACC
TCAAACAAGGAAGAGAAATGAGGATCCCCGGGAATTCATCGTGACTGACTGACGATCTGCCTCGCGCGTT
TCGGTGATGACGGTGAAAACCTCTGACACATGCAGCTCCCGGAGACGGTCACAGCTTGTCTGTAAGCGGA
TGCCGGGAGCAGACAAGCCCGTCAGGGCGCGTCAGCGGGTGTTGGCGGGTGTCGGGGCGCAGCCATGACC
CAGTCACGTAGCGATAGCGGAGTGTATAATTCTTGAAGACGAAAGGGCCTCGTGATACGCCTATTTTTAT
AGGTTAATGTCATGATAATAATGGTTTCTTAGACGTCAGGTGGCACTTTTCGGGGAAATGTGCGCGGAAC
CCCTATTTGTTTATTTTTCTAAATACATTCAAATATGTATCCGCTCATGAGACAATAACCCTGATAAATG
CTTCAATAATATTGAAAAAGGAAGAGTATGAGTATTCAACATTTCCGTGTCGCCCTTATTCCCTTTTTTG
CGGCATTTGCNCTTCCTGTTTTTGCTCACCCAGAAACGCTGGTGAAAGTAAAAGATGCTGAAACGCAGTT
GGGTGCACNANTNGGNT
