>Addgene plasmid #21783 | Rb-379-928Δ738-775-pGex2T | addgene partial sequence | sequence record 27587 | 21783 with pGEX-3
CGCGCGAGGCAGATCGTCAGTCAGTCACGATGAATTCCCGGGGATCCTCATTTCTCTTCCTTGTTTGAGG
TATCCATGCTATCATTCATTTTCTGCTTTTGCATTCGTGTTCGAGTAGAAGTCATTTCTGCCAGTTTCTG
CTGAAATTTGGACTCTCCTGGGAGATGTTTACTTCCATCTGCTTCATCTGATCCTTCAATATCAAAGCGT
AGTTTTTTCAGTGGTTTAGGAGGGTTGCTTCCTTCAGCACTTCTTTTGAGCACACGGTCGCTGTTACATA
CCATCTGATTTATTTTCTGGAACTTCTCAGAAGTCCCGAATGATTCACCAATTGATACTAAGATTCTTGA
TCTTGGAGTCATTTTTGTTGGTGTTGGCAGACCTTCTGAAATTTTATATGGACTCTTCAGGGGTGAAATA
TAGATGTTCCCTCCAGGAATCCGTAAGGGTGAACTAGGAAACTTGTAAGGGCTTCGAGGAATGTGAGGTA
TTGGTGACAAGGTAGGGGGCTCCTGAACAGCATGAGGAAGATCCTTGTATGCTGTTACAATGATTTTGAA
TTTAAGGTCTATATTCTTCACTTTGCATATGCCATACATGGAACACATCATAATTTGGTCCAAATGCCTG
TCTCTCATGAGTTCATACTCATTCTGCAGGGTGTGCTGGAAAAGGGTCCAGATGATATGTTCTAATTCTG
GGTGCTCAGACAGAAGCGTTCACAAGTGTATTAGC
